>Addgene plasmid #91473 | pHH0103_SH3GL1-1/1 | addgene full sequence | sequence record 192360 | Addgene NGS Result
AAACCATTATTATCATGACATTAACCTATAAAAATAGGCGTATCACGAGGCCCTTTCGTCTTCAAGAATT
CCCGACACCATCGAATGGTGCAAAACCTTTCGCGGTATGGCATGATAGCGCCCGGAAGAGAGTCAATTCA
GGGTGGTGAATGTGAAACCAGTAACGTTATACGATGTCGCAGAGTATGCCGGTGTCTCTTATCAGACCGT
TTCCCGCGTGGTGAACCAGGCCAGCCACGTTTCTGCGAAAACGCGGGAAAAAGTGGAAGCGGCGATGGCG
GAGCTGAATTACATTCCCAACCGCGTGGCACAACAACTGGCGGGCAAACAGTCGTTGCTGATTGGCGTTG
CCACCTCCAGTCTGGCCCTGCACGCGCCGTCGCAAATTGTCGCGGCGATTAAATCTCGCGCCGATCAACT
GGGTGCCAGCGTGGTGGTGTCGATGGTAGAACGAAGCGGCGTCGAAGCCTGTAAAGCGGCGGTGCACAAT
CTTCTCGCGCAACGCGTCAGTGGGCTGATCATTAACTATCCGCTGGATGACCAGGATGCCATTGCTGTGG
AAGCTGCCTGCACTAATGTTCCGGCGTTATTTCTTGATGTCTCTGACCAGACACCCATCAACAGTATTAT
TTTCTCCCATGAAGACGGTACGCGACTGGGCGTGGAGCATCTGGTCGCATTGGGTCACCAGCAAATCGCG
CTGTTAGCGGGCCCATTAAGTTCTGTCTCGGCGCGTCTGCGTCTGGCTGGCTGGCATAAATATCTCACTC
GCAATCAAATTCAGCCGATAGCGGAACGGGAAGGCGACTGGAGTGCCATGTCCGGTTTTCAACAAACCAT
GCAAATGCTGAATGAGGGCATCGTTCCCACTGCGATGCTGGTTGCCAACGATCAGATGGCGCTGGGCGCA
ATGCGCGCCATTACCGAGTCCGGGCTGCGCGTTGGTGCGGATATCTCGGTAGTGGGATACGACGATACCG
AAGACAGCTCATGTTATATCCCGCCGTTAACCACCATCAAACAGGATTTTCGCCTGCTGGGGCAAACCAG
CGTGGACCGCTTGCTGCAACTCTCTCAGGGCCAGGCGGTGAAGGGCAATCAGCTGTTGCCCGTCTCACTG
GTGAAAAGAAAAACCACCCTGGCGCCCAATACGCAAACCGCCTCTCCCCGCGCGTTGGCCGATTCATTAA
TGCAGCTGGCACGACAGGTTTCCCGACTGGAAAGCGGGCAGTGAGCGCAACGCAATTAATGTAAGTTAGC
TCACTCATTAGGCACAATTCTCATGTTTGACAGCTTATCATCGACTGCACGGTGCACCAATGCTTCTGGC
GTCAGGCAGCCATCGGAAGCTGTGGTATGGCTGTGCAGGTCGTAAATCACTGCATAATTCGTGTCGCTCA
AGGCGCACTCCCGTTCTGGATAATGTTTTTTGCGCCGACATCATAACGGTTCTGGCAAATATTCTGAAAT
GAGCTGTTGACAATTAATCATCGGCTCGTATAATGTGTGGAATTGTGAGCGGATAACAATTTCACACAGG
AAACAGCCAGTCCGTTTAGGTGTTTTCACGAGCACTTCACCAACAAGGACCATAGATTATGAAAATCGAA
GAACACCATCACCATCACCATTCCAGCGGTAAGCTTATGTCCCCTATACTAGGTTATTGGAAAATTAAGG
GCCTTGTGCAACCCACTCGACTTCTTTTGGAATATCTTGAAGAAAAATATGAAGAGCATTTGTATGAGCG
CGATGAAGGTGATAAATGGCGAAACAAAAAGTTTGAATTGGGTTTGGAGTTTCCCAATCTTCCTTATTAT
ATTGATGGTGATGTTAAATTAACACAGTCTATGGCCATCATACGTTATATAGCTGACAAGCACAACATGT
TGGGTGGTTGTCCAAAAGAGCGTGCAGAGATTTCAATGCTTGAAGGAGCGGTTTTGGATATTAGATACGG
TGTTTCGAGAATTGCATATAGTAAAGACTTTGAAACTCTCAAAGTTGATTTTCTTAGCAAGCTACCTGAA
ATGCTGAAAATGTTCGAAGATCGTTTATGTCATAAAACATATTTAAATGGTGATCATGTAACCCATCCTG
ACTTCATGTTGTATGACGCTCTTGATGTTGTTTTATACATGGACCCAATGTGCCTGGATGCGTTCCCAAA
ATTAGTTTGTTTTAAAAAACGTATTGAAGCTATCCCACAAATTGATAAGTACTTGAAATCCAGCAAGTAT
ATAGCATGGCCTTTGCAGGGCTGGCAAGCCACGTTTGGTGGTGGCGACCATCCTCCAAAATCGGATCTGG
AAGTTCTGTTCCAGGGGCCCCTGTCCAGCGGTCTGGTTCCGCGTGGTTCCGGTACCGCGGCCCAGCCGGC
CATGGCCCAGGGCGCGCTGCCATCTTGCAAAGCCCTGTACGATTTCGAACCGGAAAACGATGGTGAACTG
GGTTTCCATGAAGGTGATGTCATTACCCTGACCAACCAGATTGATGAAAACTGGTACGAAGGTATGCTGG
ATGGTCAATCCGGTTTCTTTCCGCTGTCCTATGTTGAAGTTCTGCCAGCGGCCGCATA
[142 nt withheld, positions 2579-2720]
C
[98 nt withheld, positions 2722-2819]
AGTTTGTACTGGTGACGAAACTCAGTGTCTAGCTAGAGTGGC
[149 nt withheld, positions 2862-3010]
T
[41 nt withheld, positions 3012-3052]
T
[62 nt withheld, positions 3054-3115]
A
[35 nt withheld, positions 3117-3151]
CCTCCCTCAATCGGTTGAATGTCGCCCTTTTGTCTTTGGCGCTGGTAAACCATATGAA
[86 nt withheld, positions 3210-3295]
T
[54 nt withheld, positions 3297-3350]
CTAGCGCCGCCCTATACCTTGTCTGCCTCCCCGCGTTGCGTCGCGGTGCATGGAGCCGGGCCACCTCGAC
CTGAATGGAAGCCGGCGGCACCTCGCTAACGGATTCACCACTCCAAGAATTGGAGCCAATCAATTCTTGC
GGAGAACTGTGAATGCGCAAACCAACCCTTGGCAGAACATATCCATCGCGTCCGCCATCTCCAGCAGCCG
CACGCGGCGCATCTCGGGCAGCGTTGGGTCCTGGCCACGGGTGCGCATGATCGTGCTCCTGTCGTTGAGG
ACCCGGCTAGGCTGGCGGGGTTGCCTTACTGGTTAGCAGAATGAATCACCGATACGCGAGCGAACGTGAA
GCGACTGCTGCTGCAAAACGTCTGCGACCTGAGCAACAACATGAATGGTCTTCGGTTTCCGTGTTTCGTA
AAGTCTGGAAACGCGGAAGTCAGCGCCCTGCACCATTATGTTCCGGATCTGCATCGCAGGATGCTGCTGG
CTACCCTGTGGAACACCTACATCTGTATTAACGAAGCGCTGGCATTGACCCTGAGTGATTTTTCTCTGGT
CCCGCCGCATCCATACCGCCAGTTGTTTACCCTCACAACGTTCCAGTAACCGGGCATGTTCATCATCAGT
AACCCGTATCGTGAGCATCCTCTCTCGTTTCATCGGTATCATTACCCCCATGAACAGAAATCCCCCTTAC
ACGGAGGCATCAGTGACCAAACAGGAAAAAACCGCCCTTAACATGGCCCGCTTTATCAGAAGCCAGACAT
TAACGCTTCTGGAGAAACTCAACGAGCTGGACGCGGATGAACAGGCAGACATCTGTGAATCGCTTCACGA
CCACGCTGATGAGCTTTACCGCAGGATCCGCGAAATTGTAAGCGTTAATATTTTGTTAAAATTCGCGTTA
AATTTTTGTTAAATCAGCTCATTTTTTAACCAATAGGCCGAAATCGGCAAAATCCCTTATAAATCAAAAG
AATAGACCGAGATAGGGT
[37 nt withheld, positions 4349-4385]
AAAGAACGTGGACTCCAACGTCAAAGG
[49 nt withheld, positions 4413-4461]
T
[91 nt withheld, positions 4463-4553]
G
[124 nt withheld, positions 4555-4678]
CGCGGATCCTGCCTCGCGCGTTTCGGTGATGACGGTGAAAACCTCTGACACATGCAGCTCCCGGAGACGG
TCACAGCTTGTCTGTAAGCGGATGCCGGGAGCAGACAAGCCCGTCAGGGCGCGTCAGCGGGTGTTGGCGG
GTGTCGGGGCGCAGCCATGACCCAGTCACGTAGCGATAGCGGAGTGTATACTGGCTTAACTATGCGGCAT
CAGAGCAGATTGTACTGAGAGTGCACCATATGCGGTGTGAAATACCGCACAGATGCGTAAGGAGAAAATA
CCGCATCAGGCGCTCTTCCGCTTCCTCGCTCACTGACTCGCTGCGCTCGGTCGTTCGGCTGCGGCGAGCG
GTATCAGCTCACTCAAAGGCGGTAATACGGTTATCCACAGAATCAGGGGATAACGCAGGAAAGAACATGT
GAGCAAAAGGCCAGCAAAAGGCCAGGAACCGTAAAAAGGCCGCGTTGCTGGCGTTTTTCCATAGGCTCCG
CCCCCCTGACGAGCATCACAAAAATCGACGCTCAAGTCAGAGGTGGCGAAACCCGACAGGACTATAAAGA
TACCAGGGTTTCCCCCTGGAAGCTCCCTCGTGCGCTCTCCTGTTCCGACCCTGCCGCTTACCGGATACCT
GTCCGCCTTTCTCCCTTCGGGAAGCGTGGCGCTTTCTCATAGCTCACGCTGTAGGTATCTCAGTTCGGTG
TAGGTCGTTCGCTCCAAGCTGGGCTGTGTGCACGAACCCCCCGTTCAGCCCGACCGCTGCGCCTTATCCG
GTAACTATCGTCTTGAGTCCAACCCGGTAAGACACGACTTATCGCCACTGGCAGCAGCCACTGGTAACAG
GATTAGCAGAGCGAGGTATGTAGGCGGTGCTACAGAGTTCTTGAAGTGGTGGCCTAACTACGGCTACACT
AGAAGGACAGTATTTGGTATCTGCGCTCTGCTGAAGCCAGTTACCTTCGGAAAAAGAGTTGGTAGCTCTT
GATCCGGCAAACAAACCACCGCTGGTAGCGGTGGTTTTTTTGTTTGCAAGCAGCAGATTACGCGCAGAAA
AAAAGGATCTCAAGAAGATCCTTTGATCTTTTCTACGGGGTCTGACGCTCAGTGGAACGAAAACTCACGT
TAAGGGATTTTGGTCATGAGATTATCAAAAAGGATCTTCACCTAGATCCTTTTAAATTAAAAATGAAGTT
TTAAATCAATCTAAAGTATATATGAGTAAACTTGGTCTGACAGTTACCAATGCTTAATCAGTGAGGCACC
TATCTCAGCGATCTGTCTATTTCGTTCATCCATAGTTGCCTGACTCCCCGTCGTGTAGATAACTACGATA
CGGGAGGGCTTACCATCTGGCCCCAGTGCTGCAATGATACCGCGAGACCCACGCTCACCGGCTCCAGATT
TATCAGCAATAAACCAGCCAGCCGGAAGGGCCGAGCGCAGAAGTGGTCCTGCAACTTTATCCGCCTCCAT
CCAGTCTATTAATTGTTGCCGGGAAGCTAGAGTAAGTAGTTCGCCAGTTAATAGTTTGCGCAACGTTGTT
GCCATTGCTGCAGGCATCGTGGTGTCACGCTCGTCGTTTGGTATGGCTTCATTCAGCTCCGGTTCCCAAC
GATCAAGGCGAGTTACATGATCCCCCATATTGTGCAAAAAAGCGGTTAGCTCCTTCGGTCCTCCGATCGT
TGTCAGAAGTAAGTTGGCCGCAGTGTTATCACTCATGGTTATGGCAGCACTGCATAATTCTCTTACTGTC
ATGCCATCCGTAAGATGCTTTTCTGTGACTGGTGAGTACTCAACCAAGTCATTCTGAGAATAGTGTATGC
GGCGACCGAGTTGCTCTTGCCCGGCGTCAACACGGGATAATACCGCGCCACATAGCAGAACTTTAAAAGT
GCTCATCATTGGAAAACGTTCTTCGGGGCGAAAACTCTCAAGGATCTTACCGCTGTTGAGATCCAGTTCG
ATGTAACCCACTCGTGCACCCAACTGATCTTCAGCATCTTTTACTTTCACCAGCGTTTCTGGGTGAGCAA
AAACAGGAAGGCAAAATGCCGCAAAAAAGGGAATAAGGGCGACACGGAAATGTTGAATACTCATACTCTT
CCTTTTTCAATATTATTGAAGCATTTATCAGGGTTATTGTCTCATGAGCGGATACATATTTGAATGTATT
TAGAAAAATAAACAAATAGGGGTTCCGCGCACATTTCCCCGAAAAGTGCCACCTGACGTCTAAG
Features (pLannotate 1.2.2; 21 found; start..end, strand, type, name):
     74..151     +  promoter       lacIq promoter: lacI (mutant); In the lacIq allele, a single base change in the promoter boosts expression of the lacI gene about 10-fold.
    152..1234    +  CDS            lacI: lac repressor; lacI; The lac repressor binds to the lac operator to inhibit transcription in E. coli. This inhibition can be relieved by adding lactose or isopropyl-β-D-thiogalactopyranoside (IPTG).
   1247..1268    +  protein_bind   CAP binding site: CAP binding activates transcription in the presence of cAMP. E. coli catabolite activator protein
   1287..1304    +  promoter       tet promoter (fragment): E. coli promoter for tetracycline efflux protein gene
   1477..1505    +  promoter       tac promoter: strong E. coli promoter; hybrid between the trp and lac UV5 promoters
   1513..1529    +  protein_bind   lac operator: The lac repressor binds to the lac operator to inhibit transcription in E. coli. This inhibition can be relieved by adding lactose or isopropyl-β-D-thiogalactopyranoside (IPTG). lac repressor encoded by lacI
   1614..1631    +  CDS            6xHis: 6xHis affinity tag
   1647..2300    +  CDS            GST26_SCHJA: Experimental evidence at protein level: Swiss-Prot protein existence level 1. GST isoenzymes appear to play a central role in the parasite detoxification system. Other functions are also suspected including a role in increasing the solubility of haematin in the parasite gut. From Schistosoma japonicum (Blood fluke).
   2325..2564    +  CDS            Sh3gl3 (fragment): SH3G3_MOUSE - Also known as Sh3d2c, Sh3d2c2. Experimental evidence at protein level: Swiss-Prot protein existence level 1. Implicated in endocytosis. May recruit other proteins to membranes with high curvature (By similarity). From Mus musculus (Mouse).
   2583..2630    +  terminator     fd terminator (sequence withheld): central terminator from bacteriophage fd (Otsuka and Kunisawa, 1982)
   2635..2847    +  CDS            M13 gene III (fragment) (sequence partly withheld): pIII; III; minor coat protein
   2862..3332    +  CDS            M13 gene III (fragment) (sequence partly withheld): pIII; III; minor coat protein
   3354..3424    +  CDS            TcR (fragment): tetracycline efflux protein; tet; confers resistance to tetracycline
   3666..4046    -  CDS            YPB1_ECOLX: Protein predicted: Swiss-Prot protein existence level 4. From Escherichia coli.
   4063..4214    +  CDS            rop (fragment): Rop protein, which maintains plasmids at low copy number; rop
   4250..4678    -  rep_origin     f1 ori (sequence partly withheld): f1 bacteriophage origin of replication; arrow indicates direction of (+) strand synthesis
   4687..4726    +  CDS            rop (fragment): Rop protein, which maintains plasmids at low copy number; rop
   4828..4968    +  misc_feature   bom: basis of mobility region from pBR322
   5154..5741    -  rep_origin     ori: high-copy-number ColE1/pMB1/pBR322/pUC origin of replication
   5915..6772    -  CDS            bla: BLAT_ECOLX - Experimental evidence at protein level: Swiss-Prot protein existence level 1. TEM-type are the most prevalent beta-lactamases in enterobacteria; they hydrolyze the beta-lactam bond in susceptible beta-lactam antibiotics, thus conferring resistance to penicillins and cephalosporins. TEM-3 and TEM-4 are capable of hydrolyzing cefotaxime and ceftazidime. TEM-5 is capable of hydrolyzing ceftazidime. TEM-6 is capable of hydrolyzing ceftazidime and aztreonam. TEM-8/CAZ-2, TEM- 16/CAZ-7 and TEM-24/CAZ-6 are markedly active against ceftazidime. IRT- 4 shows resistance to beta-lactamase in
   6773..6877    -  promoter       AmpR promoter: bla
