[The description below was written by a language model from this plasmid's Addgene catalogue record and pLannotate feature annotations shown in this document.]
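Description:
pHH0103_SH3GL1-1/1 is a bacterial expression plasmid for producing and purifying a single SH3 domain of human SH3GL1 (endophilin family; the name indicates domain 1 of 1 in that protein). It is built on the pHH0103 backbone, a 6.9 kb vector. The backbone appears to derive from a pBR322-type phagemid. It carries a ColE1/pMB1-family origin with the bom region, a rop gene interrupted by an f1 phage origin, and a TEM beta-lactamase gene with its own promoter for ampicillin selection. The catalogue lists it as low copy.

The expression cassette is driven by the IPTG-inducible tac promoter with a lac operator. The plasmid also carries lacI under the lacIq promoter, so repression does not depend on the host strain. Downstream, the open reading frame encodes a 6xHis tag followed by Schistosoma japonicum glutathione S-transferase and then the SH3 domain. The product is therefore an N-terminally His-GST-tagged fusion that can be purified by nickel or glutathione affinity. The roughly 221 bp insert was cloned between SfiI and NotI sites. The automated annotation labels this region as a fragment of mouse Sh3gl3, which most likely reflects homology among endophilin SH3 domains rather than a different insert, since the catalogue records it as human SH3GL1.

An fd terminator follows the insert. Beyond it lie fragments of M13 gene III and of the tetracycline resistance gene, which look like remnants of a phage-display parent vector rather than parts of the expressed protein. The construct belongs to a collection made for a family-wide analysis of human SH3 domain binding specificities, where purified GST-SH3 fusions serve as reagents for binding or structural work.
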