Addgene plasmid #91473: pHH0103_SH3GL1-1/1
Purpose: Protein expression and purification of human SH3 domain construct SH3GL1-1/1
Depositing lab: Sachdev Sidhu. Depositing organization: University of Toronto. Publication: Comprehensive Analysis of the Human SH3 Domain Family Reveals a Wide Variety of Non-canonical Specificities. Teyra J, Huang H, Jain S, Guan X, Dong A, Liu Y, Tempel W, Min J, Tong Y, Kim PM, Bader GD, Sidhu SS. Structure. 2017 Oct 3;25(10):1598-1610.e3. doi: 10.1016/j.str.2017.07.017. Epub 2017 Sep 7. PubMed 28890361.
Backbone
  Vector backbone: pHH0103
  Vector type: Bacterial Expression
Growth in bacteria
  Bacterial resistance: Ampicillin, 100 μg/mL
  Growth temperature: 37°C
  Growth strain: DH5alpha
  Copy number: Low Copy
Gene/Insert
  Gene/Insert name: SH3GL1-1/1
  Species: H. sapiens (human)
  Insert size (bp): 221
  Entrez Gene: SH3GL1 (a.k.a. CNSA1, EEN, SH3D2B, SH3P8)
  Cloning method: Restriction Enzyme; 5′ cloning site Sfi1 (unknown if destroyed); 3′ cloning site Not1 (unknown if destroyed)
Terms and licenses: Academic/Nonprofit Terms; Industry Terms: Not Available to Industry
How to cite: pHH0103_SH3GL1-1/1 was a gift from Sachdev Sidhu (Addgene plasmid # 91473 ; http://n2t.net/addgene:91473 ; RRID:Addgene_91473)
