>Addgene plasmid #91473 | pHH0103_SH3GL1-1/1 | depositor partial sequence | sequence record 175961 | insert sequence
GGTACCGAATTCGGATCCGCGCGCTGCCATCTTGCAAAGCCCTGTACGATTTCGAACCGGAAAACGATGG
TGAACTGGGTTTCCATGAAGGTGATGTCATTACCCTGACCAACCAGATTGATGAAAACTGGTACGAAGGT
ATGCTGGATGGTCAATCCGGTTTCTTTCCGCTGTCCTATGTTGAAGTTCTGGTCGCGGCCGCTAGCTAAG
TCGACGAGCTC
